Addgene plasmid #68726: pGEX-2T FRB Y2105A
Purpose: Point mutation Tyr 2105 → Ala in the FKBP12-rapamycin binding (FRB) domain of mTOR
Depositing lab: Jie Chen. Depositing organization: University of Illinois at Urbana-Champaign. Publication: The FKBP12-rapamycin-binding domain is required for FKBP12-rapamycin-associated protein kinase activity and G1 progression. Vilella-Bach M, Nuzzi P, Fang Y, Chen J. J Biol Chem. 1999 Feb 12. 274(7):4266-72. 10.1074/jbc.274.7.4266 PubMed 9933627.
Backbone
  Vector backbone: pGEX-2T
  Backbone manufacturer: Amersham Pharmacia Biotech
  Vector type: Bacterial Expression
Growth in bacteria
  Bacterial resistance: Ampicillin, 100 μg/mL
  Growth temperature: 37°C
  Growth strain: DH5alpha
  Copy number: Unknown
Gene/Insert
  Gene/Insert name: FKBP12-rapamycin binding (FRB) domain of MTOR (alt name: Mtor, FRAP)
  Species: H. sapiens (human)
  Mutation: FRB domain only aa2015-2114; Y2105A
  Entrez Gene: MTOR (a.k.a. FRAP, FRAP1, FRAP2, RAFT1, RAPT1, SKS)
  Tag / fusion protein: GST-tagged (N terminal on backbone)
  Cloning method: Unknown
  Sequencing primers: 5′ pGEX-5; 3′ pGEX-3
Terms and licenses: Academic/Nonprofit Terms; Industry Terms: Not Available to Industry
How to cite: pGEX-2T FRB Y2105A was a gift from Jie Chen (Addgene plasmid # 68726 ; http://n2t.net/addgene:68726 ; RRID:Addgene_68726)
