[The description below was written by a language model from this plasmid's Addgene catalogue record.]
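Description:
pGEX-2T FRB Y2105A is a bacterial expression plasmid built on the commercial pGEX-2T backbone, designed to produce a glutathione S-transferase (GST) fusion protein in E. coli. It is selected with ampicillin; the record lists the copy number as unknown and includes no feature table, so the origin of replication, promoter and other backbone elements are not itemised. As general background, pGEX-series vectors drive expression from an IPTG-inducible tac promoter, carry a lacI repressor gene, and in pGEX-2T place a thrombin cleavage site between GST and the insert.

The insert is the FKBP12-rapamycin binding (FRB) domain of human mTOR (also known as FRAP), limited to residues 2015–2114 rather than the full-length kinase, and fused at its N terminus to the backbone-encoded GST tag. It carries a single point mutation, tyrosine 2105 to alanine. The FRB domain is the region of mTOR that is bound by the FKBP12-rapamycin complex, and the GST tag allows the recombinant domain to be purified or immobilised on glutathione resin.

The construct therefore suits production of a mutant FRB domain for in vitro work such as binding or pull-down assays, typically compared with the wild-type domain, to examine how this residue contributes to FRB function. The associated study concerned the requirement of the FRB domain for mTOR kinase activity and G1 progression. The record does not state the specific biochemical effect of Y2105A, nor the cloning method or sites used to insert the fragment.
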