>Addgene plasmid #68726 | pGEX-2T FRB Y2105A | addgene partial sequence | sequence record 142424 | pGEX5 5'-GGGCTGGCAAGCCACGTTTGGTG-3'
CGCGTGGATCCGAGCTGATCCGAGTGGCCATCCTCTGGCATGAGATGTGGCATGAAGGCCTGGAAGAGGC
ATCTCGTTTGTACTTTGGGGAAAGGAACGTGAAAGGCATGTTTGAGGTGCTGGAGCCCTTGCATGCTATG
ATGGAACGGGGCCCCCAGACTCTGAAGGAAACATCCTTTAATCAGGCCTATGGTCGAGATTTAATGGAGG
CCCAAGAGTGGTGCAGGAAGTACATGAAATCAGGGAATGTCAAGGACCTCACCCAAGCCTGGGACCTCTA
TGCTCATGTGTTCCGACGAATCTCAAAGCAGTAGAATTCATCGTGACTGACTGACGATCTGCCTCGCGCG
TTTCGGTGATGACGGTGAAAACCTCTGACACATGCAGCTCCCGGAGACGGTCACAGCTTGTCTGTAAGCG
GATGCCGGGAGCAGACAAGCCCGTCAGGGCGCGTCAGCGGGTGTTGGCGGGTGTCGGGGCGCAGCCATGA
CCCAGTCACGTAGCGATAGCGGAGTGTATAATTCTTGAAGACGAAAGGGCCTCGTGATACGCCTATTTTT
ATAGGTTAATGTCATGATAATAATGGTTTCTTAGACGTCAGGTGGCACTTTTCGGGGAAATGTGCGCGGA
ACCCCTATTTGTTTATTTTTCTAAATACATTCAAATATGTATCCGCTCATGAGACAATAACCCTGATAAA
TGCTTCAATAATATTGAAAAAGGAAGAGTATGAGTATTCAACATTTCCGTGTCGCCCTTATTCCCTTTTT
TGCGGCATTTTGCCTTCCTGTTTTTGCTCACCCAGAAACGCTGGTGAAAGTAAAAGATGC
