>Addgene plasmid #68726 | pGEX-2T FRB Y2105A | addgene partial sequence | sequence record 142425 | pGEX3 5'-CCGGGAGCTGCATGTGTCAGAGG-3'
TCAGTCAGTCACGATGAATTCTACTGGCTTTGAGATTCGTCGGAACACATGAGCATAGAGGTCCCAGGCT
TGGGTGAGGTCCTTGACATTCCCTGATTTCATGTACTTCCTGCACCACTCTTGGGCCTCCATTAAATCTC
GACCATAGGCCTGATTAAAGGATGTTTCCTTCAGAGTCTGGGGGCCCCGTTCCATCATAGCATGCAAGGG
CTCCAGCACCTCAAACATGCCTTTCACGTTCCTTTCCCCAAAGTACAAACGAGATGCCTCTTCCAGGCCT
TCATGCCACATCTCATGCCAGAGGATGGCCACTCGGATCAGCTCGGATCCACGCGGAACCAGATCCGATT
TTGGAGGATGGTCGCCACCACCAAACGTGGCTTGCCAGCCCTGCAAAGGCCATGCTATATACTTGCTGGA
TTTCAAGTACTTATCAATTTGTGGGATAGCTTCAATACGTTTTTTAAAACAAACTAATTTTGGGAACGCA
TCCAGGCACATTGGGTCCATGTATAAAACAACATCAAGAGCGTCATACAACATGAAGTCAGGATGGGTTA
CATGATCACCATTTAAATATGTTTTATGACATAAACGATCTTCGAACATTTTCAGCATTTCAGGTAGCTT
GCTAAGAAAATCAACTTTGAGAGTTTCAAAGTCTTTACTATATGCAATTCTCGAAACACCGTATCTAATA
TCCAAAACCGCTCCTTCAAGCATTGAAATCTCTGCACGCTCTTTTGGACAACCACCCAACATGTTGTGCT
TGTCAGCTATATAACGTATGATGGCCATAGACTGTGTTAATTTAACATCACCATCAATAT
